Addgene plasmid #213180: ADRB1-DuET
Purpose: The DuET construct encodes the named human GPCR engineered with a cleaved hemagglutinin signal peptide, a 5' FLAG and a 3' 1D4 epitope tag optimized for expression in mammalian cells and proteomics studies.
Depositing lab: Thomas Sakmar. Depositing organization: Rockefeller University. Publication: Multiplexed selectivity screening of anti-GPCR antibodies. Dahl L, Kotliar IB, Bendes A, Dodig-Crnkovic T, Fromm S, Elofsson A, Uhlen M, Sakmar TP, Schwenk JM. Sci Adv. 2023 May 3;9(18):eadf9297. doi: 10.1126/sciadv.adf9297. Epub 2023 May 3. PubMed 37134173.
Backbone
  Vector backbone: pcDNA 3.1 (+)
  Vector type: Mammalian Expression
Growth in bacteria
  Bacterial resistance: Ampicillin, 100 μg/mL
  Growth temperature: 37°C
  Growth strain: DH5alpha
  Copy number: High Copy
Gene/Insert
  Gene/Insert name: ADRB1 (alt names: Adrenoceptor beta 1; ADRB1R)
  Species: H. sapiens (human)
  Entrez Gene: ADRB1 (a.k.a. ADRB1R, B1AR, BETA1AR, FNSS2, RHR)
  Promoter: CMV, T7
  Tag / fusion protein: FLAG (N terminal on insert); 1D4 (C terminal on insert)
  Cloning method: Gibson Cloning
Terms and licenses: Academic/Nonprofit Terms; Industry Terms: Not Available to Industry
Depositor comments: Class: A, Family: adrenoceptor. Ensembl ID: ENSG00000043591, Uniprot ID: P08588
How to cite: ADRB1-DuET was a gift from Thomas Sakmar (Addgene plasmid # 213180 ; http://n2t.net/addgene:213180 ; RRID:Addgene_213180)
