[The description below was written by a language model from this plasmid's Addgene catalogue record and pLannotate feature annotations shown in this document.]
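Description:
ADRB1-DuET is a mammalian expression plasmid built on the pcDNA 3.1 (+) backbone that carries the human beta-1 adrenergic receptor (ADRB1), a class A G protein-coupled receptor of the adrenoceptor family that couples catecholamine binding to adenylate cyclase activation through G proteins. It is propagated in E. coli from a high-copy ColE1/pUC-type origin under ampicillin selection (AmpR with its bla promoter). An f1 origin is also present. For mammalian cells, the backbone supplies an SV40 early promoter driving the neo gene with an SV40 polyadenylation signal, which can support selection of stable transfectants.

The receptor open reading frame lies downstream of the CMV immediate-early enhancer and promoter and is terminated by the bovine growth hormone polyadenylation signal. A T7 promoter sits between the CMV promoter and the insert and can be used for in vitro transcription or as a sequencing priming site. According to the record, the "DuET" design adds a cleavable hemagglutinin signal peptide, an N-terminal FLAG epitope and a C-terminal 1D4 epitope to the receptor. The automated annotation picks up the FLAG tag just upstream of the ADRB1 coding sequence (labelled as a 3xFLAG fragment) but does not annotate the signal peptide or the 1D4 tag. Several other short fragment calls, such as the HIV-1 LTR, ble and lacI, appear to be partial matches within backbone sequence rather than functional elements.

The dual tags allow capture and detection from either end of the protein. The construct is intended for expressing tagged receptor in mammalian cells for proteomics work, and it comes from a study that screened the selectivity of anti-GPCR antibodies in multiplex.
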