Features (pLannotate 1.2.2; 21 found; start..end, strand, type, name):
    643..747     -  promoter       AmpR promoter: bla
    806..858     -  misc_feature   bom (fragment): basis of mobility region from pBR322
   1013..1392    +  enhancer       CMV enhancer: human cytomegalovirus immediate early enhancer
   1393..1596    +  promoter       CMV promoter: human cytomegalovirus (CMV) immediate early promoter
   1592..1625    +  LTR            5' LTR (truncated) (fragment): truncated 5' long terminal repeat (LTR) from HIV-1
   1641..1659    +  promoter       T7 promoter: promoter for bacteriophage T7 RNA polymerase
   1752..1772    +  CDS            3xFLAG (fragment): three tandem FLAG® epitope tags
   1785..3215    +  CDS            ADRB1: ADRB1_HUMAN - Also known as ADRB1R, B1AR. Experimental evidence at protein level: Swiss-Prot protein existence level 1. Beta-adrenergic receptors mediate the catecholamine-induced activation of adenylate cyclase through the action of G proteins. This receptor binds epinephrine and norepinephrine with approximately equal affinity. Mediates Ras activation through G(s)-alpha- and cAMP-mediated signaling. Involved in the regulation of sleep/wake behaviors (PubMed:31473062). From Homo sapiens (Human).
   3346..3570    +  polyA_signal   bGH poly(A) signal: bovine growth hormone polyadenylation signal
   3574..3595    +  promoter       SV40 promoter (fragment): SV40 enhancer and early promoter
   3616..4044    +  rep_origin     f1 ori (sequence partly withheld): f1 bacteriophage origin of replication; arrow indicates direction of (+) strand synthesis
   4058..4387    +  promoter       SV40 promoter: SV40 enhancer and early promoter
   4454..5245    +  CDS            neo: KKA2_KLEPN - Also known as kan, nptII. Experimental evidence at protein level: Swiss-Prot protein existence level 1. Resistance to kanamycin, neomycin, paromomycin, ribostamycin, butirosin and gentamicin B. From Klebsiella pneumoniae.
   5269..5427    +  CDS            ble (fragment): BLE_KLEPN - Experimental evidence at protein level: Swiss-Prot protein existence level 1. Binding protein with a strong affinity to the bleomycin family of antibiotics. Binds to CL990; an antimitotic-antibiotic compound. From Klebsiella pneumoniae.
   5422..5543    +  polyA_signal   SV40 poly(A) signal: SV40 polyadenylation signal
   5616..5632    -  protein_bind   lac operator: The lac repressor binds to the lac operator to inhibit transcription in E. coli. This inhibition can be relieved by adding lactose or isopropyl-β-D-thiogalactopyranoside (IPTG). lac repressor encoded by lacI
   5640..5670    -  promoter       lac promoter: promoter for the E. coli lac operon
   5685..5706    -  protein_bind   CAP binding site: CAP binding activates transcription in the presence of cAMP. E. coli catabolite activator protein
   5719..5811    -  CDS            lacI (fragment): lac repressor; lacI; The lac repressor binds to the lac operator to inhibit transcription in E. coli. This inhibition can be relieved by adding lactose or isopropyl-β-D-thiogalactopyranoside (IPTG).
   5994..6582    -  rep_origin     ori: high-copy-number ColE1/pMB1/pBR322/pUC origin of replication
   6753..642     -  CDS            AmpR (across the origin): β-lactamase; bla; confers resistance to ampicillin, carbenicillin, and related antibiotics
>Addgene plasmid #213180 | ADRB1-DuET | addgene full sequence | sequence record 430747 | Addgene NGS Result
AACTTTATCCGCCTCCATCCAGTCTATTAATTGTTGCCGGGAAGCTAGAGTAAGTAGTTCGCCAGTTAAT
AGTTTGCGCAACGTTGTTGCCATTGCTACAGGCATCGTGGTGTCACGCTCGTCGTTTGGTATGGCTTCAT
TCAGCTCCGGTTCCCAACGATCAAGGCGAGTTACATGATCCCCCATGTTGTGCAAAAAAGCGGTTAGCTC
CTTCGGTCCTCCGATCGTTGTCAGAAGTAAGTTGGCCGCAGTGTTATCACTCATGGTTATGGCAGCACTG
CATAATTCTCTTACTGTCATGCCATCCGTAAGATGCTTTTCTGTGACTGGTGAGTACTCAACCAAGTCAT
TCTGAGAATAGTGTATGCGGCGACCGAGTTGCTCTTGCCCGGCGTCAATACGGGATAATACCGCGCCACA
TAGCAGAACTTTAAAAGTGCTCATCATTGGAAAACGTTCTTCGGGGCGAAAACTCTCAAGGATCTTACCG
CTGTTGAGATCCAGTTCGATGTAACCCACTCGTGCACCCAACTGATCTTCAGCATCTTTTACTTTCACCA
GCGTTTCTGGGTGAGCAAAAACAGGAAGGCAAAATGCCGCAAAAAAGGGAATAAGGGCGACACGGAAATG
TTGAATACTCATACTCTTCCTTTTTCAATATTATTGAAGCATTTATCAGGGTTATTGTCTCATGAGCGGA
TACATATTTGAATGTATTTAGAAAAATAAACAAATAGGGGTTCCGCGCACATTTCCCCGAAAAGTGCCAC
CTGACGTCGACGGATCGGGAGATCTCCCGATCCCCTATGGTGCACTCTCAGTACAATCTGCTCTGATGCC
GCATAGTTAAGCCAGTATCTGCTCCCTGCTTGTGTGTTGGAGGTCGCTGAGTAGTGCGCGAGCAAAATTT
AAGCTACAACAAGGCAAGGCTTGACCGACATTTGCATGAAGAATCTGCTTAGGGTTAGGCGTTTTGCGCT
GCTTCGCGATGTACGGGCCAGATATACGCGTTGACATTGATTATTGACTAGTTATTAATAGTAATCAATT
ACGGGGTCATTAGTTCATAGCCCATATATGGAGTTCCGCGTTACATAACTTACGGTAAATGGCCCGCCTG
GCTGACCGCCCAACGACCCCCGCCCATTGACGTCAATAATGACGTATGTTCCCATAGTAACGCCAATAGG
GACTTTCCATTGACGTCAATGGGTGGAGTATTTACGGTAAACTGCCCACTTGGCAGTACATCAAGTGTAT
CATATGCCAAGTACGCCCCCTATTGACGTCAATGACGGTAAATGGCCCGCCTGGCATTATGCCCAGTACA
TGACCTTATGGGACTTTCCTACTTGGCAGTACATCTACGTATTAGTCATCGCTATTACCATGGTGATGCG
GTTTTGGCAGTACATCAATGGGCGTGGATAGCGGTTTGACTCACGGGGATTTCCAAGTCTCCACCCCATT
GACGTCAATGGGAGTTTGTTTTGGCACCAAAATCAACGGGACTTTCCAAAATGTCGTAACAACTCCGCCC
CATTGACGCAAATGGGCGGTAGGCGTGTACGGTGGGAGGTCTATATAAGCAGAGCTCTCTGGCTAACTAG
AGAACCCACTGCTTACTGGCTTATCGAAATTAATACGACTCACTATAGGGAGACCCAAGCTGGCTAGCGT
TTAAACTTAAGCTTAGCGCCACCATGAAGACGATCATCGCCCTGAGCTACATCTTCTGCCTGGTATTCGC
CGACTACAAGGACGATGATGACGCCAGCATCGATATGGGGGCAGGAGTACTTGTGCTGGGGGCCAGCGAG
CCGGGAAATCTTAGCTCTGCTGCACCTCTGCCTGATGGAGCTGCTACAGCCGCAAGACTGCTGGTTCCGG
CTAGCCCCCCTGCGTCATTGCTCCCGCCCGCCAGTGAGAGCCCAGAGCCCCTGAGCCAGCAATGGACCGC
TGGCATGGGACTGCTCATGGCCTTGATTGTGCTGCTTATAGTAGCAGGAAATGTGTTGGTGATAGTTGCT
ATCGCCAAAACCCCCCGCCTTCAAACCCTCACAAATCTTTTCATAATGAGCCTGGCTTCCGCCGACCTGG
TGATGGGACTGCTCGTGGTTCCATTCGGCGCTACAATCGTGGTTTGGGGGCGATGGGAGTATGGATCCTT
CTTCTGCGAGCTCTGGACTAGTGTAGATGTGTTGTGCGTTACCGCATCAATAGAGACTCTGTGCGTAATC
GCCCTGGATCGCTACCTTGCAATTACCAGTCCGTTCAGATATCAAAGCCTGCTGACAAGAGCCCGGGCCA
GAGGACTGGTCTGTACCGTGTGGGCCATCAGCGCCCTGGTGAGCTTCCTCCCGATCCTCATGCATTGGTG
GCGAGCAGAGTCTGATGAGGCTAGAAGGTGTTACAATGACCCTAAGTGCTGTGACTTCGTCACCAATCGC
GCTTACGCGATCGCGTCCAGTGTCGTATCTTTCTACGTGCCTTTGTGCATCATGGCCTTCGTTTATCTCC
GCGTTTTCCGGGAGGCACAGAAACAGGTCAAAAAGATTGATTCTTGTGAACGGAGGTTTCTGGGTGGTCC
CGCCAGACCCCCATCCCCGTCACCCAGCCCCGTACCCGCTCCCGCCCCCCCACCCGGACCACCTAGACCC
GCAGCAGCTGCCGCTACCGCACCGCTGGCCAATGGTCGGGCTGGAAAAAGAAGACCAAGCCGCCTCGTTG
CCCTGCGGGAACAGAAAGCGCTTAAAACCTTGGGCATTATCATGGGAGTCTTTACATTGTGCTGGCTCCC
TTTCTTCCTGGCCAATGTTGTTAAGGCATTCCACAGAGAACTCGTGCCGGATAGATTGTTCGTCTTCTTT
AACTGGCTGGGATACGCCAACTCTGCTTTCAATCCCATTATCTACTGCCGCTCTCCCGATTTCAGAAAGG
CCTTCCAAGGCCTCCTTTGTTGCGCCCGCCGGGCCGCTAGAAGGAGGCACGCAACTCACGGGGACCGGCC
AAGGGCGTCCGGATGTCTCGCACGCCCGGGCCCACCACCCTCCCCAGGAGCTGCCTCCGACGATGACGAC
GACGATGTGGTCGGAGCTACACCACCAGCGCGCCTGCTGGAGCCCTGGGCAGGTTGCAATGGCGGCGCTG
CTGCAGATTCTGACAGCTCCTTGGACGAACCTTGTAGACCCGGCTTTGCTTCAGAGTCCAAGGTCATCGA
TACCGGTGGACGCACCGGTGAATTCGATGAGGCCAGCACCACCGTGTCTAAGACCGAGACTTCTCAGGTG
GCCCCTGCCTAACTCGAGTCTAGAGGGCCCGTTTAAACCCGCTGATCAGCCTCGACTGTGCCTTCTAGTT
GCCAGCCATCTGTTGTTTGCCCCTCCCCCGTGCCTTCCTTGACCCTGGAAGGTGCCACTCCCACTGTCCT
TTCCTAATAAAATGAGGAAATTGCATCGCATTGTCTGAGTAGGTGTCATTCTATTCTGGGGGGTGGGGTG
GGGCAGGACAGCAAGGGGGAGGATTGGGAAGACAATAGCAGGCATGCTGGGGATGCGGTGGGCTCTATGG
CTTCTGAGGCGGAAAGAACCAGCTGGGGCTCTAGGGGGTATCCCC
[124 nt withheld, positions 3616-3739]
C
[91 nt withheld, positions 3741-3831]
A
[49 nt withheld, positions 3833-3881]
CCTTTGACGTTGGAGTCCACGTTCTTT
[37 nt withheld, positions 3909-3945]
ACCCTATCTCGGTCTATTCTTTTGATTTATAAGGGATTTTGCCGATTTCGGCCTATTGGTTAAAAAATGA
GCTGATTTAACAAAAATTTAACGCGAATTAATTCTGTGGAATGTGTGTCAGTTAGGGTGTGGAAAGTCCC
CAGGCTCCCCAGCAGGCAGAAGTATGCAAAGCATGCATCTCAATTAGTCAGCAACCAGGTGTGGAAAGTC
CCCAGGCTCCCCAGCAGGCAGAAGTATGCAAAGCATGCATCTCAATTAGTCAGCAACCATAGTCCCGCCC
CTAACTCCGCCCATCCCGCCCCTAACTCCGCCCAGTTCCGCCCATTCTCCGCCCCATGGCTGACTAATTT
TTTTTATTTATGCAGAGGCCGAGGCCGCCTCTGCCTCTGAGCTATTCCAGAAGTAGTGAGGAGGCTTTTT
TGGAGGCCTAGGCTTTTGCAAAAAGCTCCCGGGAGCTTGTATATCCATTTTCGGATCTGATCAAGAGACA
GGATGAGGATCGTTTCGCATGATTGAACAAGATGGATTGCACGCAGGTTCTCCGGCCGCTTGGGTGGAGA
GGCTATTCGGCTATGACTGGGCACAACAGACAATCGGCTGCTCTGATGCCGCCGTGTTCCGGCTGTCAGC
GCAGGGGCGCCCGGTTCTTTTTGTCAAGACCGACCTGTCCGGTGCCCTGAATGAACTGCAGGACGAGGCA
GCGCGGCTATCGTGGCTGGCCACGACGGGCGTTCCTTGCGCAGCTGTGCTCGACGTTGTCACTGAAGCGG
GAAGGGACTGGCTGCTATTGGGCGAAGTGCCGGGGCAGGATCTCCTGTCATCTCACCTTGCTCCTGCCGA
GAAAGTATCCATCATGGCTGATGCAATGCGGCGGCTGCATACGCTTGATCCGGCTACCTGCCCATTCGAC
CACCAAGCGAAACATCGCATCGAGCGAGCACGTACTCGGATGGAAGCCGGTCTTGTCGATCAGGATGATC
TGGACGAAGAGCATCAGGGGCTCGCGCCAGCCGAACTGTTCGCCAGGCTCAAGGCGCGCATGCCCGACGG
CGAGGATCTCGTCGTGACCCATGGCGATGCCTGCTTGCCGAATATCATGGTGGAAAATGGCCGCTTTTCT
GGATTCATCGACTGTGGCCGGCTGGGTGTGGCGGACCGCTATCAGGACATAGCGTTGGCTACCCGTGATA
TTGCTGAAGAGCTTGGCGGCGAATGGGCTGACCGCTTCCTCGTGCTTTACGGTATCGCCGCTCCCGATTC
GCAGCGCATCGCCTTCTATCGCCTTCTTGACGAGTTCTTCTGAGCGGGACTCTGGGGTTCGAAATGACCG
ACCAAGCGACGCCCAACCTGCCATCACGAGATTTCGATTCCACCGCCGCCTTCTATGAAAGGTTGGGCTT
CGGAATCGTTTTCCGGGACGCCGGCTGGATGATCCTCCAGCGCGGGGATCTCATGCTGGAGTTCTTCGCC
CACCCCAACTTGTTTATTGCAGCTTATAATGGTTACAAATAAAGCAATAGCATCACAAATTTCACAAATA
AAGCATTTTTTTCACTGCATTCTAGTTGTGGTTTGTCCAAACTCATCAATGTATCTTATCATGTCTGTAT
ACCGTCGACCTCTAGCTAGAGCTTGGCGTAATCATGGTCATAGCTGTTTCCTGTGTGAAATTGTTATCCG
CTCACAATTCCACACAACATACGAGCCGGAAGCATAAAGTGTAAAGCCTGGGGTGCCTAATGAGTGAGCT
AACTCACATTAATTGCGTTGCGCTCACTGCCCGCTTTCCAGTCGGGAAACCTGTCGTGCCAGCTGCATTA
ATGAATCGGCCAACGCGCGGGGAGAGGCGGTTTGCGTATTGGGCGCTCTTCCGCTTCCTCGCTCACTGAC
TCGCTGCGCTCGGTCGTTCGGCTGCGGCGAGCGGTATCAGCTCACTCAAAGGCGGTAATACGGTTATCCA
CAGAATCAGGGGATAACGCAGGAAAGAACATGTGAGCAAAAGGCCAGCAAAAGGCCAGGAACCGTAAAAA
GGCCGCGTTGCTGGCGTTTTTCCATAGGCTCCGCCCCCCTGACGAGCATCACAAAAATCGACGCTCAAGT
CAGAGGTGGCGAAACCCGACAGGACTATAAAGATACCAGGCGTTTCCCCCTGGAAGCTCCCTCGTGCGCT
CTCCTGTTCCGACCCTGCCGCTTACCGGATACCTGTCCGCCTTTCTCCCTTCGGGAAGCGTGGCGCTTTC
TCATAGCTCACGCTGTAGGTATCTCAGTTCGGTGTAGGTCGTTCGCTCCAAGCTGGGCTGTGTGCACGAA
CCCCCCGTTCAGCCCGACCGCTGCGCCTTATCCGGTAACTATCGTCTTGAGTCCAACCCGGTAAGACACG
ACTTATCGCCACTGGCAGCAGCCACTGGTAACAGGATTAGCAGAGCGAGGTATGTAGGCGGTGCTACAGA
GTTCTTGAAGTGGTGGCCTAACTACGGCTACACTAGAAGAACGGTATTTGGTATCTGCGCTCTGCTGAAG
CCAGTTACCTTCGGAAAAAGAGTTGGTAGCTCTTGATCCGGCAAACAAACCACCGCTGGTAGCGGTGGTT
TTTTTGTTTGCAAGCAGCAGATTACGCGCAGAAAAAAAGGATCTCAAGAAGATCCTTTGATCTTTTCTAC
GGGGTCTGACGCTCAGTGGAACGAAAACTCACGTTAAGGGATTTTGGTCATGAGATTATCAAAAAGGATC
TTCACCTAGATCCTTTTAAATTAAAAATGAAGTTTTAAATCAATCTAAAGTATATATGAGTAAACTTGGT
CTGACAGTTACCAATGCTTAATCAGTGAGGCACCTATCTCAGCGATCTGTCTATTTCGTTCATCCATAGT
TGCCTGACTCCCCGTCGTGTAGATAACTACGATACGGGAGGGCTTACCATCTGGCCCCAGTGCTGCAATG
ATACCGCGAGACCCACGCTCACCGGCTCCAGATTTATCAGCAATAAACCAGCCAGCCGGAAGGGCCGAGC
GCAGAAGTGGTCCTGC
